>Addgene plasmid #136299 | ABE8.17-d | addgene full sequence | sequence record 269979 | Addgene NGS Result
GAGATCCGCGGCCGCTAATACGACTCACTATAGGGAGAGCCGCCACCATGTCCGAAGTCGAGTTTTCCCA
TGAGTACTGGATGAGACACGCATTGACTCTCGCAAAGAGGGCTTGGGATGAACGCGAGGTGCCCGTGGGG
GCAGTACTCGTGCATAACAATCGCGTAATCGGCGAAGGTTGGAATAGGCCGATCGGACGCCACGACCCCA
CTGCACATGCGGAAATCATGGCCCTTCGACAGGGAGGGCTTGTGATGCAGAATTATCGACTTATCGATGC
GACGCTGTACGTCACGCTTGAACCTTGCGTAATGTGCGCGGGAGCTATGATTCACTCCCGCATTGGACGA
GTTGTATTCGGTGCCCGCGACGCCAAGACGGGTGCCGCAGGTTCACTGATGGACGTGCTGCATCACCCAG
GCATGAACCACCGGGTAGAAATCACAGAAGGCATATTGGCGGACGAATGTGCGGCGCTGTTGTCCGACTT
TTTTCGCATGCGGAGGCAGGAGATCAAGGCCCAGAAAAAAGCACAATCCTCTACTGACTCTGGTGGTTCT
TCTGGTGGTTCTAGCGGCAGCGAGACTCCCGGGACCTCAGAGTCCGCCACACCCGAAAGTTCTGGTGGTT
CTTCTGGTGGTTCTTCCGAAGTCGAGTTTTCCCATGAGTACTGGATGAGACACGCATTGACTCTCGCAAA
GAGGGCTCGAGATGAACGCGAGGTGCCCGTGGGGGCAGTACTCGTGCTCAACAATCGCGTAATCGGCGAA
GGTTGGAATAGGGCAATCGGACTCCACGACCCCACTGCACATGCGGAAATCATGGCCCTTCGACAGGGAG
GGCTTGTGATGCAGAATTATCGACTTATCGATGCGACGCTGTACTCGACGTTTGAACCTTGCGTAATGTG
CGCGGGAGCTATGATTCACTCCCGCATTGGACGAGTTGTATTCGGTGTTCGCAACGCCAAGACGGGTGCC
GCAGGTTCACTGATGGACGTGCTGCATTACCCAGGCATGAACCACCGGGTAGAAATCACAGAAGGCATAT
TGGCGGACGAATGTGCGGCGCTGTTGTGTTACTTTTTTCGCATGCCCAGGCGTGTCTTTAACGCCCAGAA
AAAAGCACAATCCTCTACTGACTCTGGTGGTTCTTCTGGTGGTTCTAGCGGCAGCGAGACTCCCGGGACC
TCAGAGTCCGCCACACCCGAAAGTTCTGGTGGTTCTTCTGGTGGTTCTGACAAGAAGTACAGCATCGGCC
TGGCCATCGGCACCAACTCTGTGGGCTGGGCCGTGATCACCGACGAGTACAAGGTGCCCAGCAAGAAATT
CAAGGTGCTGGGCAACACCGACCGGCACAGCATCAAGAAGAACCTGATCGGAGCCCTGCTGTTCGACAGC
GGCGAAACAGCCGAGGCCACCCGGCTGAAGAGAACCGCCAGAAGAAGATACACCAGACGGAAGAACCGGA
TCTGCTATCTGCAAGAGATCTTCAGCAACGAGATGGCCAAGGTGGACGACAGCTTCTTCCACAGACTGGA
AGAGTCCTTCCTGGTGGAAGAGGATAAGAAGCACGAGCGGCACCCCATCTTCGGCAACATCGTGGACGAG
GTGGCCTACCACGAGAAGTACCCCACCATCTACCACCTGAGAAAGAAACTGGTGGACAGCACCGACAAGG
CCGACCTGCGGCTGATCTATCTGGCCCTGGCCCACATGATCAAGTTCCGGGGCCACTTCCTGATCGAGGG
CGACCTGAACCCCGACAACAGCGACGTGGACAAGCTGTTCATCCAGCTGGTGCAGACCTACAACCAGCTG
TTCGAGGAAAACCCCATCAACGCCAGCGGCGTGGACGCCAAGGCCATCCTGTCTGCCAGACTGAGCAAGA
GCAGACGGCTGGAAAATCTGATCGCCCAGCTGCCCGGCGAGAAGAAGAATGGCCTGTTCGGAAACCTGAT
TGCCCTGAGCCTGGGCCTGACCCCCAACTTCAAGAGCAACTTCGACCTGGCCGAGGATGCCAAACTGCAG
CTGAGCAAGGACACCTACGACGACGACCTGGACAACCTGCTGGCCCAGATCGGCGACCAGTACGCCGACC
TGTTTCTGGCCGCCAAGAACCTGTCCGACGCCATCCTGCTGAGCGACATCCTGAGAGTGAACACCGAGAT
CACCAAGGCCCCCCTGAGCGCCTCTATGATCAAGAGATACGACGAGCACCACCAGGACCTGACCCTGCTG
AAAGCTCTCGTGCGGCAGCAGCTGCCTGAGAAGTACAAAGAGATTTTCTTCGACCAGAGCAAGAACGGCT
ACGCCGGCTACATTGACGGCGGAGCCAGCCAGGAAGAGTTCTACAAGTTCATCAAGCCCATCCTGGAAAA
GATGGACGGCACCGAGGAACTGCTCGTGAAGCTGAACAGAGAGGACCTGCTGCGGAAGCAGCGGACCTTC
GACAACGGCAGCATCCCCCACCAGATCCACCTGGGAGAGCTGCACGCCATTCTGCGGCGGCAGGAAGATT
TTTACCCATTCCTGAAGGACAACCGGGAAAAGATCGAGAAGATCCTGACCTTCCGCATCCCCTACTACGT
GGGCCCTCTGGCCAGGGGAAACAGCAGATTCGCCTGGATGACCAGAAAGAGCGAGGAAACCATCACCCCC
TGGAACTTCGAGGAAGTGGTGGACAAGGGCGCTTCCGCCCAGAGCTTCATCGAGCGGATGACCAACTTCG
ATAAGAACCTGCCCAACGAGAAGGTGCTGCCCAAGCACAGCCTGCTGTACGAGTACTTCACCGTGTATAA
CGAGCTGACCAAAGTGAAATACGTGACCGAGGGAATGAGAAAGCCCGCCTTCCTGAGCGGCGAGCAGAAA
AAGGCCATCGTGGACCTGCTGTTCAAGACCAACCGGAAAGTGACCGTGAAGCAGCTGAAAGAGGACTACT
TCAAGAAAATCGAGTGCTTCGACTCCGTGGAAATCTCCGGCGTGGAAGATCGGTTCAACGCCTCCCTGGG
CACATACCACGATCTGCTGAAAATTATCAAGGACAAGGACTTCCTGGACAATGAGGAAAACGAGGACATT
CTGGAAGATATCGTGCTGACCCTGACACTGTTTGAGGACAGAGAGATGATCGAGGAACGGCTGAAAACCT
ATGCCCACCTGTTCGACGACAAAGTGATGAAGCAGCTGAAGCGGCGGAGATACACCGGCTGGGGCAGGCT
GAGCCGGAAGCTGATCAACGGCATCCGGGACAAGCAGTCCGGCAAGACAATCCTGGATTTCCTGAAGTCC
GACGGCTTCGCCAACAGAAACTTCATGCAGCTGATCCACGACGACAGCCTGACCTTTAAAGAGGACATCC
AGAAAGCCCAGGTGTCCGGCCAGGGCGATAGCCTGCACGAGCACATTGCCAATCTGGCCGGCAGCCCCGC
CATTAAGAAGGGCATCCTGCAGACAGTGAAGGTGGTGGACGAGCTCGTGAAAGTGATGGGCCGGCACAAG
CCCGAGAACATCGTGATCGAAATGGCCAGAGAGAACCAGACCACCCAGAAGGGACAGAAGAACAGCCGCG
AGAGAATGAAGCGGATCGAAGAGGGCATCAAAGAGCTGGGCAGCCAGATCCTGAAAGAACACCCCGTGGA
AAACACCCAGCTGCAGAACGAGAAGCTGTACCTGTACTACCTGCAGAATGGGCGGGATATGTACGTGGAC
CAGGAACTGGACATCAACCGGCTGTCCGACTACGATGTGGACCATATCGTGCCTCAGAGCTTTCTGAAGG
ACGACTCCATCGACAACAAGGTGCTGACCAGAAGCGACAAGAACCGGGGCAAGAGCGACAACGTGCCCTC
CGAAGAGGTCGTGAAGAAGATGAAGAACTACTGGCGGCAGCTGCTGAACGCCAAGCTGATTACCCAGAGA
AAGTTCGACAATCTGACCAAGGCCGAGAGAGGCGGCCTGAGCGAACTGGATAAGGCCGGCTTCATCAAGA
GACAGCTGGTGGAAACCCGGCAGATCACAAAGCACGTGGCACAGATCCTGGACTCCCGGATGAACACTAA
GTACGACGAGAATGACAAGCTGATCCGGGAAGTGAAAGTGATCACCCTGAAGTCCAAGCTGGTGTCCGAT
TTCCGGAAGGATTTCCAGTTTTACAAAGTGCGCGAGATCAACAACTACCACCACGCCCACGACGCCTACC
TGAACGCCGTCGTGGGAACCGCCCTGATCAAAAAGTACCCTAAGCTGGAAAGCGAGTTCGTGTACGGCGA
CTACAAGGTGTACGACGTGCGGAAGATGATCGCCAAGAGCGAGCAGGAAATCGGCAAGGCTACCGCCAAG
TACTTCTTCTACAGCAACATCATGAACTTTTTCAAGACCGAGATTACCCTGGCCAACGGCGAGATCCGGA
AGCGGCCTCTGATCGAGACAAACGGCGAAACCGGGGAGATCGTGTGGGATAAGGGCCGGGATTTTGCCAC
CGTGCGGAAAGTGCTGAGCATGCCCCAAGTGAATATCGTGAAAAAGACCGAGGTGCAGACAGGCGGCTTC
AGCAAAGAGTCTATCCTGCCCAAGAGGAACAGCGATAAGCTGATCGCCAGAAAGAAGGACTGGGACCCTA
AGAAGTACGGCGGCTTCGACAGCCCCACCGTGGCCTATTCTGTGCTGGTGGTGGCCAAAGTGGAAAAGGG
CAAGTCCAAGAAACTGAAGAGTGTGAAAGAGCTGCTGGGGATCACCATCATGGAAAGAAGCAGCTTCGAG
AAGAATCCCATCGACTTTCTGGAAGCCAAGGGCTACAAAGAAGTGAAAAAGGACCTGATCATCAAGCTGC
CTAAGTACTCCCTGTTCGAGCTGGAAAACGGCCGGAAGAGAATGCTGGCCTCTGCCGGCGAACTGCAGAA
GGGAAACGAACTGGCCCTGCCCTCCAAATATGTGAACTTCCTGTACCTGGCCAGCCACTATGAGAAGCTG
AAGGGCTCCCCCGAGGATAATGAGCAGAAACAGCTGTTTGTGGAACAGCACAAGCACTACCTGGACGAGA
TCATCGAGCAGATCAGCGAGTTCTCCAAGAGAGTGATCCTGGCCGACGCTAATCTGGACAAAGTGCTGTC
CGCCTACAACAAGCACCGGGATAAGCCCATCAGAGAGCAGGCCGAGAATATCATCCACCTGTTTACCCTG
ACCAATCTGGGAGCCCCTGCCGCCTTCAAGTACTTTGACACCACCATCGACCGGAAGAGGTACACCAGCA
CCAAAGAGGTGCTGGACGCCACCCTGATCCACCAGAGCATCACCGGCCTGTACGAGACACGGATCGACCT
GTCTCAGCTGGGAGGTGACGAGGGAGCTGATAAGCGCACCGCCGATGGTTCCGAGTTCGAAAGCCCCAAG
AAGAAGAGGAAAGTCTAACCGGTCATCATCACCATCACCATTGAGTTTAAACCCGCTGATCAGCCTCGAC
TGTGCCTTCTAGTTGCCAGCCATCTGTTGTTTGCCCCTCCCCCGTGCCTTCCTTGACCCTGGAAGGTGCC
ACTCCCACTGTCCTTTCCTAATAAAATGAGGAAATTGCATCGCATTGTCTGAGTAGGTGTCATTCTATTC
TGGGGGGTGGGGTGGGGCAGGACAGCAAGGGGGAGGATTGGGAAGACAATAGCAGGCATGCTGGGGATGC
GGTGGGCTCTATGGCTTCTGAGGCGGAAAGAACCAGCTGGGGCTCGATACCGTCGACCTCTAGCTAGAGC
TTGGCGTAATCATGGTCATAGCTGTTTCCTGTGTGAAATTGTTATCCGCTCACAATTCCACACAACATAC
GAGCCGGAAGCATAAAGTGTAAAGCCTAGGGTGCCTAATGAGTGAGCTAACTCACATTAATTGCGTTGCG
CTCACTGCCCGCTTTCCAGTCGGGAAACCTGTCGTGCCAGCTGCATTAATGAATCGGCCAACGCGCGGGG
AGAGGCGGTTTGCGTATTGGGCGCTCTTCCGCTTCCTCGCTCACTGACTCGCTGCGCTCGGTCGTTCGGC
TGCGGCGAGCGGTATCAGCTCACTCAAAGGCGGTAATACGGTTATCCACAGAATCAGGGGATAACGCAGG
AAAGAACATGTGAGCAAAAGGCCAGCAAAAGGCCAGGAACCGTAAAAAGGCCGCGTTGCTGGCGTTTTTC
CATAGGCTCCGCCCCCCTGACGAGCATCACAAAAATCGACGCTCAAGTCAGAGGTGGCGAAACCCGACAG
GACTATAAAGATACCAGGCGTTTCCCCCTGGAAGCTCCCTCGTGCGCTCTCCTGTTCCGACCCTGCCGCT
TACCGGATACCTGTCCGCCTTTCTCCCTTCGGGAAGCGTGGCGCTTTCTCATAGCTCACGCTGTAGGTAT
CTCAGTTCGGTGTAGGTCGTTCGCTCCAAGCTGGGCTGTGTGCACGAACCCCCCGTTCAGCCCGACCGCT
GCGCCTTATCCGGTAACTATCGTCTTGAGTCCAACCCGGTAAGACACGACTTATCGCCACTGGCAGCAGC
CACTGGTAACAGGATTAGCAGAGCGAGGTATGTAGGCGGTGCTACAGAGTTCTTGAAGTGGTGGCCTAAC
TACGGCTACACTAGAAGAACAGTATTTGGTATCTGCGCTCTGCTGAAGCCAGTTACCTTCGGAAAAAGAG
TTGGTAGCTCTTGATCCGGCAAACAAACCACCGCTGGTAGCGGTGGTTTTTTTGTTTGCAAGCAGCAGAT
TACGCGCAGAAAAAAAGGATCTCAAGAAGATCCTTTGATCTTTTCTACGGGGTCTGACGCTCAGTGGAAC
GAAAACTCACGTTAAGGGATTTTGGTCATGAGATTATCAAAAAGGATCTTCACCTAGATCCTTTTAAATT
AAAAATGAAGTTTTAAATCAATCTAAAGTATATATGAGTAAACTTGGTCTGACAGTTACCAATGCTTAAT
CAGTGAGGCACCTATCTCAGCGATCTGTCTATTTCGTTCATCCATAGTTGCCTGACTCCCCGTCGTGTAG
ATAACTACGATACGGGAGGGCTTACCATCTGGCCCCAGTGCTGCAATGATACCGCGAGACCCACGCTCAC
CGGCTCCAGATTTATCAGCAATAAACCAGCCAGCCGGAAGGGCCGAGCGCAGAAGTGGTCCTGCAACTTT
ATCCGCCTCCATCCAGTCTATTAATTGTTGCCGGGAAGCTAGAGTAAGTAGTTCGCCAGTTAATAGTTTG
CGCAACGTTGTTGCCATTGCTACAGGCATCGTGGTGTCACGCTCGTCGTTTGGTATGGCTTCATTCAGCT
CCGGTTCCCAACGATCAAGGCGAGTTACATGATCCCCCATGTTGTGCAAAAAAGCGGTTAGCTCCTTCGG
TCCTCCGATCGTTGTCAGAAGTAAGTTGGCCGCAGTGTTATCACTCATGGTTATGGCAGCACTGCATAAT
TCTCTTACTGTCATGCCATCCGTAAGATGCTTTTCTGTGACTGGTGAGTACTCAACCAAGTCATTCTGAG
AATAGTGTATGCGGCGACCGAGTTGCTCTTGCCCGGCGTCAATACGGGATAATACCGCGCCACATAGCAG
AACTTTAAAAGTGCTCATCATTGGAAAACGTTCTTCGGGGCGAAAACTCTCAAGGATCTTACCGCTGTTG
AGATCCAGTTCGATGTAACCCACTCGTGCACCCAACTGATCTTCAGCATCTTTTACTTTCACCAGCGTTT
CTGGGTGAGCAAAAACAGGAAGGCAAAATGCCGCAAAAAAGGGAATAAGGGCGACACGGAAATGTTGAAT
ACTCATACTCTTCCTTTTTCAATATTATTGAAGCATTTATCAGGGTTATTGTCTCATGAGCGGATACATA
TTTGAATGTATTTAGAAAAATAAACAAATAGGGGTTCCGCGCACATTTCCCCGAAAAGTGCCACCTGACG
TCGACGGATCGGGAGATCGATCTCCCGATCCCCTAGGGTCGACTCTCAGTACAATCTGCTCTGATGCCGC
ATAGTTAAGCCAGTATCTGCTCCCTGCTTGTGTGTTGGAGGTCGCTGAGTAGTGCGCGAGCAAAATTTAA
GCTACAACAAGGCAAGGCTTGACCGACAATTGCATGAAGAATCTGCTTAGGGTTAGGCGTTTTGCGCTGC
TTCGCGATGTACGGGCCAGATATACGCGTTGACATTGATTATTGACTAGTTATTAATAGTAATCAATTAC
GGGGTCATTAGTTCATAGCCCATATATGGAGTTCCGCGTTACATAACTTACGGTAAATGGCCCGCCTGGC
TGACCGCCCAACGACCCCCGCCCATTGACGTCAATAATGACGTATGTTCCCATAGTAACGCCAATAGGGA
CTTTCCATTGACGTCAATGGGTGGAGTATTTACGGTAAACTGCCCACTTGGCAGTACATCAAGTGTATCA
TATGCCAAGTACGCCCCCTATTGACGTCAATGACGGTAAATGGCCCGCCTGGCATTATGCCCAGTACATG
ACCTTATGGGACTTTCCTACTTGGCAGTACATCTACGTATTAGTCATCGCTATTACCATGGTGATGCGGT
TTTGGCAGTACATCAATGGGCGTGGATAGCGGTTTGACTCACGGGGATTTCCAAGTCTCCACCCCATTGA
CGTCAATGGGAGTTTGTTTTGGCACCAAAATCAACGGGACTTTCCAAAATGTCGTAACAACTCCGCCCCA
TTGACGCAAATGGGCGGTAGGCGTGTACGGTGGGAGGTCTATATAAGCAGAGCTGGTTTAGTGAACCGTC
AGATCCGCTA
Features (pLannotate 1.2.2; 18 found; start..end, strand, type, name):
     16..34      +  promoter       T7 promoter: promoter for bacteriophage T7 RNA polymerase
     48..548     +  CDS            TadA: tRNA adenosine deaminase from E. coli
    645..1142    +  CDS            TadA*(7.10): DNA adenosine deaminase evolved from the E. coli tRNA adenosine deaminase TadA (Gaudelli et al., 2017)
   1239..2840    +  CDS            dCas9(N): N-terminal portion of catalytically inactive Streptococcus pyogenes dCas9 carrying the D10A mutation (Zetsche et al., 2015)
   2841..5335    +  CDS            Cas9(C) (fragment): C-terminal portion of Streptococcus pyogenes Cas9 (Zetsche et al., 2015)
   5460..5684    +  polyA_signal   bGH poly(A) signal: bovine growth hormone polyadenylation signal
   5688..5709    +  promoter       SV40 promoter (fragment): SV40 enhancer and early promoter
   5714..5730    +  misc_feature   MCS (fragment): pBluescript multiple cloning site
   5779..5795    -  protein_bind   lac operator: The lac repressor binds to the lac operator to inhibit transcription in E. coli. This inhibition can be relieved by adding lactose or isopropyl-β-D-thiogalactopyranoside (IPTG). lac repressor encoded by lacI
   5803..5833    -  promoter       lac promoter: promoter for the E. coli lac operon
   5848..5869    -  protein_bind   CAP binding site: CAP binding activates transcription in the presence of cAMP. E. coli catabolite activator protein
   5882..5974    -  CDS            lacI (fragment): lac repressor; lacI; The lac repressor binds to the lac operator to inhibit transcription in E. coli. This inhibition can be relieved by adding lactose or isopropyl-β-D-thiogalactopyranoside (IPTG).
   6157..6745    -  rep_origin     ori: high-copy-number ColE1/pMB1/pBR322/pUC origin of replication
   6916..7776    -  CDS            AmpR: β-lactamase; bla; confers resistance to ampicillin, carbenicillin, and related antibiotics
   7777..7881    -  promoter       AmpR promoter: bla
   7952..7996    -  misc_feature   bom (fragment): basis of mobility region from pBR322
   8151..8530    +  enhancer       CMV enhancer: human cytomegalovirus immediate early enhancer
   8531..8734    +  promoter       CMV promoter: human cytomegalovirus (CMV) immediate early promoter
