[The description below was written by a language model from this plasmid's Addgene catalogue record and pLannotate feature annotations shown in this document.]
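Description:
ABE8.17-d is a mammalian expression plasmid of about 8.8 kb that encodes an eighth-generation adenine base editor. The backbone is described as pBR322-derived. It carries a high-copy ColE1/pUC-type origin and a β-lactamase (AmpR) gene with its own promoter, so it is propagated in E. coli under ampicillin selection. Residual lac promoter/operator, CAP site, lacI, SV40 promoter and bom fragments are also annotated, but these appear to be backbone remnants rather than functional parts of the design. No mammalian selection marker is annotated, which fits transient transfection use.

The payload is a single open reading frame of roughly 5.3 kb, driven by the human CMV immediate-early enhancer and promoter and terminated by a bGH polyadenylation signal. A T7 promoter lies just upstream of the coding sequence and also serves as a sequencing primer site. The frame begins with two tandem adenosine deaminase domains, one annotated as E. coli TadA and the other as the evolved TadA*(7.10). This arrangement presumably corresponds to the dimeric "-d" architecture, and the second domain's variant-specific mutations are said to be described in the associated publication rather than listed in the record. The deaminases are fused to S. pyogenes Cas9 carrying D10A, which makes it a nickase, although the annotation tool labels the N-terminal part as dCas9. A bipartite nuclear localisation signal sits at the C-terminus. When co-delivered with a separately supplied guide RNA, such an editor converts A•T to G•C base pairs at the target without making double-strand breaks.

The catalogue's insert field reads "ABE8.20-d" while the plasmid name and purpose say ABE8.17-d. The feature table cannot resolve this discrepancy.
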