Addgene plasmid #136299: ABE8.17-d
Purpose: expresses ABE8.17-d in mammalian cells
Depositing lab: Nicole Gaudelli. Publication: Directed evolution of adenine base editors with increased activity and therapeutic application. Gaudelli NM, Lam DK, Rees HA, Sola-Esteves NM, Barrera LA, Born DA, Edwards A, Gehrke JM, Lee SJ, Liquori AJ, Murray R, Packer MS, Rinaldi C, Slaymaker IM, Yen J, Young LE, Ciaramella G. Nat Biotechnol. 2020 Apr 13. pii: 10.1038/s41587-020-0491-6. doi: 10.1038/s41587-020-0491-6. PubMed 32284586.
Backbone
  Vector backbone: pBR322, beta-lactamase maintenance, CMV promoter
  Backbone manufacturer: none
  Backbone size w/o insert (bp): 3400
  Total vector size (bp): 8760
  Modifications to backbone: none
  Vector type: Mammalian Expression
Growth in bacteria
  Bacterial resistance: Ampicillin, 100 μg/mL
  Growth temperature: 37°C
  Growth strain: NEB Stable
  Copy number: High Copy
Gene/Insert
  Gene/Insert name: ABE8.20-d
  Insert size (bp): 5300
  Mutation: D10A in S. pyogenes Cas9, TadA mutations described in manuscript
  Tag / fusion protein: C-terminal BPNLS (C terminal on insert)
  Cloning method: Ligation Independent Cloning
  Sequencing primers: 5′ T7; 3′ M13R
Terms and licenses: Academic/Nonprofit Terms; Industry Terms: Not Available to Industry
Depositor comments: Please visit https://www.biorxiv.org/content/10.1101/2020.03.13.990630v1 for bioRxiv preprint.
How to cite: ABE8.17-d was a gift from Nicole Gaudelli (Addgene plasmid # 136299 ; http://n2t.net/addgene:136299 ; RRID:Addgene_136299)
